>Addgene plasmid #72620 | pDECKO_Malat1_A | depositor full sequence | sequence record 132754 | pDECKO_Malat1_A sequence 8647 bps
CCCGGGTGCAAAGATGGATAAAGTTTTAAACAGAGAGGAATCTTTGCAGCTAATGGACCTTCTAGGTCTT
GAAAGGAGTGGGAATTGGCTCCGGTGCCCGTCAGTGGGCAGAGCGCACATCGCCCACAGTCCCCGAGAAG
TTGGGGGGAGGGGTCGGCAATTGATCCGGTGCCTAGAGAAGGTGGCGCGGGGTAAACTGGGAAAGTGATG
TCGTGTACTGGCTCCGCCTTTTTCCCGAGGGTGGGGGAGAACCGTATATAAGTGCAGTAGTCGCCGTGAA
CGTTCTTTTTCGCAACGGGTTTGCCGCCAGAACACAGGTAAGTGCCGTGTGTGGTTCCCGCGGGCCTGGC
CTCTTTACGGGTTATGGCCCTTGCGTGCCTTGAATTACTTCCACTGGCTGCAGTACGTGATTCTTGATCC
CGAGCTTCGGGTTGGAAGTGGGTGGGAGAGTTCGAGGCCTTGCGCTTAAGGAGCCCCTTCGCCTCGTGCT
TGAGTTGAGGCCTGGCCTGGGCGCTGGGGCCGCCGCGTGCGAATCTGGTGGCACCTTCGCGCCTGTCTCG
CTGCTTTCGATAAGTCTCTAGCCATTTAAAATTTTTGATGACCTGCTGCGACGCTTTTTTTCTGGCAAGA
TAGTCTTGTAAATGCGGGCCAAGATCTGCACACTGGTATTTCGGTTTTTGGGGCCGCGGGCGGCGACGGG
GCCCGTGCGTCCCAGCGCACATGTTCGGCGAGGCGGGGCCTGCGAGCGCGGCCACCGAGAATCGGACGGG
GGTAGTCTCAAGCTGGCCGGCCTGCTCTGGTGCCTGGCCTCGCGCCGCCGTGTATCGCCCCGCCCTGGGC
GGCAAGGCTGGCCCGGTCGGCACCAGTTGCGTGAGCGGAAAGATGGCCGCTTCCCGGCCCTGCTGCAGGG
AGCTCAAAATGGAGGACGCGGCGCTCGGGAGAGCGGGCGGGTGAGTCACCCACACAAAGGAAAAGGGCCT
TTCCGTCCTCAGCCGTCGCTTCATGTGACTCCACGGAGTACCGGGCGCCGTCCAGGCACCTCGATTAGTT
CTCGAGCTTTTGGAGTACGTCGTCTTTAGGTTGGGGGGAGGGGTTTTATGCGATGGAGTTTCCCCACACT
GAGTGGGTGGAGACTGAAGTTAGGCCAGCTTGGCACTTGATGTAATTCTCCTTGGAATTTGCCCTTTTTG
AGTTTGGATCTTGGTTCATTCTCAAGCCTCAGACAGTGGTTCAAAGTTTTTTTCTTCCATTTCAGGTGTC
GTGACGTACGGCCACCATGACCGAGTACAAGCCCACGGTGCGCCTCGCCACCCGCGACGACGTCCCCAGG
GCCGTACGCACCCTCGCCGCCGCGTTCGCCGACTACCCCGCCACGCGCCACACCGTCGATCCGGACCGCC
ACATCGAGCGGGTCACCGAGCTGCAAGAACTCTTCCTCACGCGCGTCGGGCTCGACATCGGCAAGGTGTG
GGTCGCGGACGACGGCGCCGCCGTGGCGGTCTGGACCACGCCGGAGAGCGTCGAAGCGGGGGCGGTGTTC
GCCGAGATCGGCCCGCGCATGGCCGAGTTGAGCGGTTCCCGGCTGGCCGCGCAGCAACAGATGGAAGGCC
TCCTGGCGCCGCACCGGCCCAAGGAGCCCGCGTGGTTCCTGGCCACCGTCGGAGTCTCGCCCGACCACCA
GGGCAAGGGTCTGGGCAGCGCCGTCGTGCTCCCCGGAGTGGAGGCGGCCGAGCGCGCCGGGGTGCCCGCC
TTCCTGGAGACCTCCGCGCCCCGCAACCTCCCCTTCTACGAGCGGCTCGGCTTCACCGTCACCGCCGACG
TCGAGGTGCCCGAAGGACCGCGCACCTGGTGCATGACCCGCAAGCCCGGTGCCTGAACGCGTTAAGTCGA
CAATCAACCTCTGGATTACAAAATTTGTGAAAGATTGACTGGTATTCTTAACTATGTTGCTCCTTTTACG
CTATGTGGATACGCTGCTTTAATGCCTTTGTATCATGCTATTGCTTCCCGTATGGCTTTCATTTTCTCCT
CCTTGTATAAATCCTGGTTGCTGTCTCTTTATGAGGAGTTGTGGCCCGTTGTCAGGCAACGTGGCGTGGT
GTGCACTGTGTTTGCTGACGCAACCCCCACTGGTTGGGGCATTGCCACCACCTGTCAGCTCCTTTCCGGG
ACTTTCGCTTTCCCCCTCCCTATTGCCACGGCGGAACTCATCGCCGCCTGCCTTGCCCGCTGCTGGACAG
GGGCTCGGCTGTTGGGCACTGACAATTCCGTGGTGTTGTCGGGGAAATCATCGTCCTTTCCTTGGCTGCT
CGCCTGTGTTGCCACCTGGATTCTGCGCGGGACGTCCTTCTGCTACGTCCCTTCGGCCCTCAATCCAGCG
GACCTTCCTTCCCGCGGCCTGCTGCCGGCTCTGCGGCCTCTTCCGCGTCTTCGCCTTCGCCCTCAGACGA
GTCGGATCTCCCTTTGGGCCGCCTCCCCGCGTCGACTTTAAGACCAATGACTTACAAGGCAGCTGTAGAT
CTTAGCCACTTTTTAAAAGAAAAGGGGGGACTGGAAGGGCTAATTCACTCCCAACGAAGACAAGATCTGC
TTTTTGCTTGTACTGGGTCTCTCTGGTTAGACCAGATCTGAGCCTGGGAGCTCTCTGGCTAACTAGGGAA
CCCACTGCTTAAGCCTCAATAAAGCTTGCCTTGAGTGCTTCAAGTAGTGTGTGCCCGTCTGTTGTGTGAC
TCTGGTAACTAGAGATCCCTCAGACCCTTTTAGTCAGTGTGGAAAATCTCTAGCAGTACGTATAGTAGTT
CATGTCATCTTATTATTCAGTATTTATAACTTGCAAAGAAATGAATATCAGAGAGTGAGAGGAACTTGTT
TATTGCAGCTTATAATGGTTACAAATAAAGCAATAGCATCACAAATTTCACAAATAAAGCATTTTTTTCA
CTGCATTCTAGTTGTGGTTTGTCCAAACTCATCAATGTATCTTATCATGTCTGGCTCTAGCTATCCCGCC
CCTAACTCCGCCCATCCCGCCCCTAACTCCGCCCAGTTCCGCCCATTCTCCGCCCCATGGCTGACTAATT
TTTTTTATTTATGCAGAGGCCGAGGCCGCCTCGGCCTCTGAGCTATTCCAGAAGTAGTGAGGAGGCTTTT
TTGGAGGCCTAGGGACGTACCCAATTCGCCCTATAGTGAGTCGTATTACGCGCGCTCACTGGCCGTCGTT
TTACAACGTCGTGACTGGGAAAACCCTGGCGTTACCCAACTTAATCGCCTTGCAGCACATCCCCCTTTCG
CCAGCTGGCGTAATAGCGAAGAGGCCCGCACCGATCGCCCTTCCCAACAGTTGCGCAGCCTGAATGGCGA
ATGGG
[124 nt withheld, positions 3366-3489]
C
[91 nt withheld, positions 3491-3581]
A
[49 nt withheld, positions 3583-3631]
CCTTTGACGTTGGAGTCCACGTTCTTT
[37 nt withheld, positions 3659-3695]
ACCCTATCTCGGTCTATTCTTTTGATTTATAAGGGATTTTGCCGATTTCGGCCTATTGGTTAAAAAATGA
GCTGATTTAACAAAAATTTAACGCGAATTTTAACAAAATATTAACGCTTACAATTTAGGTGGCACTTTTC
GGGGAAATGTGCGCGGAACCCCTATTTGTTTATTTTTCTAAATACATTCAAATATGTATCCGCTCATGAG
ACAATAACCCTGATAAATGCTTCAATAATATTGAAAAAGGAAGAGTATGAGTATTCAACATTTCCGTGTC
GCCCTTATTCCCTTTTTTGCGGCATTTTGCCTTCCTGTTTTTGCTCACCCAGAAACGCTGGTGAAAGTAA
AAGATGCTGAAGATCAGTTGGGTGCACGAGTGGGTTACATCGAACTGGATCTCAACAGCGGTAAGATCCT
TGAGAGTTTTCGCCCCGAAGAACGTTTTCCAATGATGAGCACTTTTAAAGTTCTGCTATGTGGCGCGGTA
TTATCCCGTATTGACGCCGGGCAAGAGCAACTCGGTCGCCGCATACACTATTCTCAGAATGACTTGGTTG
AGTACTCACCAGTCACAGAAAAGCATCTTACGGATGGCATGACAGTAAGAGAATTATGCAGTGCTGCCAT
AACCATGAGTGATAACACTGCGGCCAACTTACTTCTGACAACGATCGGAGGACCGAAGGAGCTAACCGCT
TTTTTGCACAACATGGGGGATCATGTAACTCGCCTTGATCGTTGGGAACCGGAGCTGAATGAAGCCATAC
CAAACGACGAGCGTGACACCACGATGCCTGTAGCAATGGCAACAACGTTGCGCAAACTATTAACTGGCGA
ACTACTTACTCTAGCTTCCCGGCAACAATTAATAGACTGGATGGAGGCGGATAAAGTTGCAGGACCACTT
CTGCGCTCGGCCCTTCCGGCTGGCTGGTTTATTGCTGATAAATCTGGAGCCGGTGAGCGTGGGTCTCGCG
GTATCATTGCAGCACTGGGGCCAGATGGTAAGCCCTCCCGTATCGTAGTTATCTACACGACGGGGAGTCA
GGCAACTATGGATGAACGAAATAGACAGATCGCTGAGATAGGTGCCTCACTGATTAAGCATTGGTAACTG
TCAGACCAAGTTTACTCATATATACTTTAGATTGATTTAAAACTTCATTTTTAATTTAAAAGGATCTAGG
TGAAGATCCTTTTTGATAATCTCATGACCAAAATCCCTTAACGTGAGTTTTCGTTCCACTGAGCGTCAGA
CCCCGTAGAAAAGATCAAAGGATCTTCTTGAGATCCTTTTTTTCTGCGCGTAATCTGCTGCTTGCAAACA
AAAAAACCACCGCTACCAGCGGTGGTTTGTTTGCCGGATCAAGAGCTACCAACTCTTTTTCCGAAGGTAA
CTGGCTTCAGCAGAGCGCAGATACCAAATACTGTTCTTCTAGTGTAGCCGTAGTTAGGCCACCACTTCAA
GAACTCTGTAGCACCGCCTACATACCTCGCTCTGCTAATCCTGTTACCAGTGGCTGCTGCCAGTGGCGAT
AAGTCGTGTCTTACCGGGTTGGACTCAAGACGATAGTTACCGGATAAGGCGCAGCGGTCGGGCTGAACGG
GGGGTTCGTGCACACAGCCCAGCTTGGAGCGAACGACCTACACCGAACTGAGATACCTACAGCGTGAGCT
ATGAGAAAGCGCCACGCTTCCCGAAGGGAGAAAGGCGGACAGGTATCCGGTAAGCGGCAGGGTCGGAACA
GGAGAGCGCACGAGGGAGCTTCCAGGGGGAAACGCCTGGTATCTTTATAGTCCTGTCGGGTTTCGCCACC
TCTGACTTGAGCGTCGATTTTTGTGATGCTCGTCAGGGGGGCGGAGCCTATGGAAAAACGCCAGCAACGC
GGCCTTTTTACGGTTCCTGGCCTTTTGCTGGCCTTTTGCTCACATGTTCTTTCCTGCGTTATCCCCTGAT
TCTGTGGATAACCGTATTACCGCCTTTGAGTGAGCTGATACCGCTCGCCGCAGCCGAACGACCGAGCGCA
GCGAGTCAGTGAGCGAGGAAGCGGAAGAGCGCCCAATACGCAAACCGCCTCTCCCCGCGCGTTGGCCGAT
TCATTAATGCAGCTGGCACGACAGGTTTCCCGACTGGAAAGCGGGCAGTGAGCGCAACGCAATTAATGTG
AGTTAGCTCACTCATTAGGCACCCCAGGCTTTACACTTTATGCTTCCGGCTCGTATGTTGTGTGGAATTG
TGAGCGGATAACAATTTCACACAGGAAACAGCTATGACCATGATTACGCCAAGCGCGCAATTAACCCTCA
CTAAAGGGAACAAAAGCTGGAGCTGCAAGCTTAATGTAGTCTTATGCAATACTCTTGTAGTCTTGCAACA
TGGTAACGATGAGTTAGCAACATGCCTTACAAGGAGAGAAAAAGCACCGTGCATGCCGATTGGTGGAAGT
AAGGTGGTACGATCGTGCCTTATTAGGAAGGCAACAGACGGGTCTGACATGGATTGGACGAACCACTGAA
TTGCCGCATTGCAGAGATATTGTATTTAAGTGCCTAGCTCGATACATAAACGGGTCTCTCTGGTTAGACC
AGATCTGAGCCTGGGAGCTCTCTGGCTAACTAGGGAACCCACTGCTTAAGCCTCAATAAAGCTTGCCTTG
AGTGCTTCAAGTAGTGTGTGCCCGTCTGTTGTGTGACTCTGGTAACTAGAGATCCCTCAGACCCTTTTAG
TCAGTGTGGAAAATCTCTAGCAGTGGCGCCCGAACAGGGACTTGAAAGCGAAAGGGAAACCAGAGGAGCT
CTCTCGACGCAGGACTCGGCTTGCTGAAGCGCGCACGGCAAGAGGCGAGGGGCGGCGACTGGTGAGTACG
CCAAAAATTTTGACTAGCGGAGGCTAGAAGGAGAGAGATGGGTGCGAGAGCGTCAGTATTAAGCGGGGGA
GAATTAGATCGCGATGGGAAAAAATTCGGTTAAGGCCAGGGGGAAAGAAAAAATATAAATTAAAACATAT
AGTATGGGCAAGCAGGGAGCTAGAACGATTCGCAGTTAATCCTGGCCTGTTAGAAACATCAGAAGGCTGT
AGACAAATACTGGGACAGCTACAACCATCCCTTCAGACAGGATCAGAAGAACTTAGATCATTATATAATA
CAGTAGCAACCCTCTATTGTGTGCATCAAAGGATAGAGATAAAAGACACCAAGGAAGCTTTAGACAAGAT
AGAGGAAGAGCAAAACAAAAGTAAGACCACCGCACAGCAAGCGGCCGCTGATCTTCAGACCTGGAGGAGG
AGATATGAGGGACAATTGGAGAAGTGAATTATATAAATATAAAGTAGTAAAAATTGAACCATTAGGAGTA
GCACCCACCAAGGCAAAGAGAAGAGTGGTGCAGAGAGAAAAAAGAGCAGTGGGAATAGGAGCTTTGTTCC
TTGGGTTCTTGGGAGCAGCAGGAAGCACTATGGGCGCAGCGTCAATGACGCTGACGGTACAGGCCAGACA
ATTATTGTCTGGTATAGTGCAGCAGCAGAACAATTTGCTGAGGGCTATTGAGGCGCAACAGCATCTGTTG
CAACTCACAGTCTGGGGCATCAAGCAGCTCCAGGCAAGAATCCTGGCTGTGGAAAGATACCTAAAGGATC
AACAGCTCCTGGGGATTTGGGGTTGCTCTGGAAAACTCATTTGCACCACTGCTGTGCCTTGGAATGCTAG
TTGGAGTAATAAATCTCTGGAACAGATTTGGAATCACACGACCTGGATGGAGTGGGACAGAGAAATTAAC
AATTACACAAGCTTAATACACTCCTTAATTGAAGAATCGCAAAACCAGCAAGAAAAGAATGAACAAGAAT
TATTGGAATTAGATAAATGGGCAAGTTTGTGGAATTGGTTTAACATAACAAATTGGCTGTGGTATATAAA
ATTATTCATAATGATAGTAGGAGGCTTGGTAGGTTTAAGAATAGTTTTTGCTGTACTTTCTATAGTGAAT
AGAGTTAGGCAGGGATATTCACCATTATCGTTTCAGACCCACCTCCCAACCCCGAGGGGACCCAGAGAGG
GCCTATTTCCCATGATTCCTTCATATTTGCATATACGATACAAGGCTGTTAGAGAGATAATTAGAATTAA
TTTGACTGTAAACACAAAGATATTAGTACAAAATACGTGACGTAGAAAGTAATAATTTCTTGGGTAGTTT
GCAGTTTTAAAATTATGTTTTAAAATGGACTATCATATGCTTACCGTAACTTGAAAGTATTTCGATTTCT
TGGCTTTATACATCTTGTGGAAAGGACGAAACACCGGAACCGGTGGGGCTGCGTCAGTTTTAGAGCTAGA
AATAGCAAGTTAAAATAAGGCTAGTCCGTTATCAACTTGAAAAAGTGGCACCGAGTCGGTGCTTTTTTGA
ACGCTGACGTCATCAACCCGCTCCAAGGAATCGCGGGCCCAGTGTCACTAGGCGGGAACACCCAGCGCGC
GTGCGCCCTGGCAGGAAGATGGCTGTGAGGGACAGGGGAGTGGCGCCCTGCAATATTTGCATGTCGCTAT
GTGTTCTGGGAAATCACCATAAACGTGAAATGTCTTTGGATTTGGGAGTCTTATAAGTTCTGTATGAGAC
CACTCTTTCCCGGCAGGAGAGGCCAGTTGCGGTTTTAGAGCTAGAAATAGCAAGTTAAAATAAGGCTAGT
CCGTTATCAACTTGAAAAAGTGGCACCGAGTCGGTGCTTTTTTAAGCTTGGCGTAACTAGATCTTGAGAC
AAATGGCAGTATTCATCCACAATTTTAAAAGAAAAGGGGGGATTGGGGGGTACAGTGCAGGGGAAAGAAT
AGTAGACATAATAGCAACAGACATACAAACTAAAGAATTACAAAAACAAATTACAAAAATTCAAAATTTT
CGGGTTTATTACAGGGACAGCAGAGATCCACTTTGGCGCCGGCTCGAGGGGG
Features (pLannotate 1.2.2; 32 found; start..end, strand, type, name):
     14..80      +  CDS            small t antigen (fragment): SV40 (simian virus 40) small t antigen
    106..317     +  promoter       EF-1α core promoter: core promoter for human elongation factor EF-1α
    318..426     +  intron         EF-1α intron A (fragment): intron upstream of the start codon of human EF-1α
   1052..1255    +  intron         EF-1α intron A: truncated intron upstream of the start codon of human EF-1α
   1277..1876    +  CDS            PuroR (fragment): puromycin N-acetyltransferase; pac from Streptomyces; confers resistance to puromycin
   1892..2480    +  misc_feature   WPRE: woodchuck hepatitis virus posttranscriptional regulatory element
   2531..2550    +  misc_feature   cPPT/CTS (fragment): central polypurine tract and central termination sequence of HIV-1
   2552..2785    +  LTR            3' LTR (ΔU3): self-inactivating 3' long terminal repeat (LTR) from HIV-1
   2863..2984    +  polyA_signal   SV40 poly(A) signal: SV40 polyadenylation signal
   3024..3159    +  rep_origin     SV40 ori: SV40 origin of replication
   3180..3198    -  promoter       T7 promoter: promoter for bacteriophage T7 RNA polymerase
   3206..3361    +  CDS            lacZα (fragment): LacZα fragment of β-galactosidase; lacZ fragment
   3366..3794    +  rep_origin     f1 ori (sequence partly withheld): f1 bacteriophage origin of replication; arrow indicates direction of (+) strand synthesis
   3847..3951    +  promoter       AmpR promoter: bla
   3952..4812    +  CDS            AmpR: β-lactamase; bla; confers resistance to ampicillin, carbenicillin, and related antibiotics
   4983..5571    +  rep_origin     ori: high-copy-number ColE1/pMB1/pBR322/pUC origin of replication
   5754..5846    +  CDS            lacI (fragment): lac repressor; lacI; The lac repressor binds to the lac operator to inhibit transcription in E. coli. This inhibition can be relieved by adding lactose or isopropyl-β-D-thiogalactopyranoside (IPTG).
   5859..5880    +  protein_bind   CAP binding site: CAP binding activates transcription in the presence of cAMP. E. coli catabolite activator protein
   5895..5925    +  promoter       lac promoter: promoter for the E. coli lac operon
   5933..5949    +  protein_bind   lac operator: The lac repressor binds to the lac operator to inhibit transcription in E. coli. This inhibition can be relieved by adding lactose or isopropyl-β-D-thiogalactopyranoside (IPTG). lac repressor encoded by lacI
   5994..6012    +  promoter       T3 promoter: promoter for bacteriophage T3 RNA polymerase
   6040..6266    +  promoter       RSV promoter: Rous sarcoma virus enhancer/promoter
   6267..6447    +  LTR            5' LTR (truncated): truncated 5' long terminal repeat (LTR) from HIV-1
   6494..6619    +  misc_feature   HIV-1 Ψ: packaging signal of human immunodeficiency virus type 1
   6603..6966    +  CDS            HIV-1 gag (fragment): gag protein from human immunodeficiency virus 1; gag
   7112..7345    +  misc_feature   RRE: The Rev response element (RRE) of HIV-1 allows for Rev-dependent mRNA export from the nucleus to the cytoplasm.
   7722..7748    +  CDS            Rev (fragment): human immunodeficiency virus 1 (HIV-1) Rev protein; rev; enhances nuclear export of unspliced and incompletely spliced viral mRNAs
   7752..7992    +  promoter       U6 promoter: RNA polymerase III promoter for human U6 snRNA
   8022..8097    +  misc_RNA       gRNA scaffold: guide RNA scaffold for the Streptococcus pyogenes CRISPR/Cas9 system
   8104..8318    +  promoter       H1 promoter: human H1 RNA promoter
   8347..8422    +  misc_RNA       gRNA scaffold: guide RNA scaffold for the Streptococcus pyogenes CRISPR/Cas9 system
   8478..8595    +  misc_feature   cPPT/CTS: central polypurine tract and central termination sequence of HIV-1
