[The description below was written by a language model from this plasmid's Addgene catalogue record and pLannotate feature annotations shown in this document.]
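Description:
pDECKO_Malat1_A is a dual-guide CRISPR plasmid built on the Lentiguide-puro backbone, a third-generation-style, self-inactivating HIV-1 lentiviral transfer vector for mammalian cells. In bacteria it is maintained at high copy through a ColE1/pUC-type origin and selected with ampicillin via the β-lactamase gene. An f1 origin and remnants of lac and T7/T3 cloning-vector sequence are also annotated. The lentiviral portion comprises an RSV promoter fused to a truncated 5' LTR, the Ψ packaging signal with a partial gag fragment, the Rev response element, a cPPT/CTS, WPRE and a ΔU3 3' LTR. This arrangement allows the region between the LTRs to be packaged into viral particles and integrated into target cells without reconstituting an active viral promoter. An SV40 polyadenylation signal and SV40 origin lie downstream of the 3' LTR.

The payload is a tandem pair of RNA polymerase III cassettes assembled by Gibson cloning. A human U6 promoter drives the first guide RNA and a human H1 promoter drives the second, and each guide is joined to a Streptococcus pyogenes Cas9 gRNA scaffold. Both guides target the promoter region of human MALAT1, a long non-coding RNA gene. Expressing the two together is intended to make Cas9 cut at two flanking sites and delete the intervening genomic segment, which is the DECKO strategy for knocking out non-coding elements. Downstream, an EF-1α promoter with its intron drives the puromycin N-acetyltransferase gene, so transfected or transduced cells can be selected with puromycin. No Cas9 coding sequence is annotated, so the nuclease must be supplied separately, for example from a Cas9-expressing cell line or a second vector.
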