Addgene plasmid #72620: pDECKO_Malat1_A
Purpose: Expresses two gRNAs targeting MALAT1 promoter
Depositing lab: Roderic Guigo & Rory Johnson. Publication: DECKO: Single-oligo, dual-CRISPR deletion of genomic elements including long non-coding RNAs. Aparicio-Prat E, Arnan C, Sala I, Bosch N, Guigo R, Johnson R. BMC Genomics. 2015 Oct 23;16(1):846. doi: 10.1186/s12864-015-2086-z. PubMed 26493208.
Backbone
  Vector backbone: Lentiguide-puro
  Vector type: Mammalian Expression
  Selectable markers: Puromycin
Growth in bacteria
  Bacterial resistance: Ampicillin, 100 μg/mL
  Growth temperature: 37°C
  Growth strain: DH5alpha
  Copy number: High Copy
Gene/Insert
  Gene/Insert name: gRNAs toward Malat1
  gRNA/shRNA sequence: gRNA1: GAACCGGTGGGGCTGCGTCA; gRNA2: GGCAGGAGAGGCCAGTTGCG
  Species: H. sapiens (human)
  Promoter: U6 (gRNA1) and H1 (gRNA2)
  Cloning method: Gibson Cloning
  Sequencing primers: 5′ hU6-F (5'-GAGGGCCTATTTCCCATGATT-3'); 3′ hGata4-rev (5'-ATTGTGGATGAATACTGCC-3')
Terms and licenses: Academic/Nonprofit Terms; Industry Terms: Not Available to Industry
How to cite: pDECKO_Malat1_A was a gift from Roderic Guigo & Rory Johnson (Addgene plasmid # 72620 ; http://n2t.net/addgene:72620 ; RRID:Addgene_72620)
