>Addgene plasmid #72620 | pDECKO_Malat1_A | addgene partial sequence | sequence record 134284 | LKO1_5 5'-GACTATCATATGCTTACCGT-3'
GGACGAAACACCGGAACCGGTGGGGCTGCGTCAGTTTTAGAGCTAGAAATAGCAAGTTAAAATAAGGCTA
GTCCGTTATCAACTTGAAAAAGTGGCACCGAGTCGGTGCTTTTTTGAACGCTGACGTCATCAACCCGCTC
CAAGGAATCGCGGGCCCAGTGTCACTAGGCGGGAACACCCAGCGCGCGTGCGCCCTGGCAGGAAGATGGC
TGTGAGGGACAGGGGAGTGGCGCCCTGCAATATTTGCATGTCGCTATGTGTTCTGGGAAATCACCATAAA
CGTGAAATGTCTTTGGATTTGGGAGTCTTATAAGTTCTGTATGAGACCACTCTTTCCCGGCAGGAGAGGC
CAGTTGCGGTTTTAGAGCTAGAAATAGCAAGTTAAAATAAGGCTAGTCCGTTATCAACTTGAAAAAGTGG
CACCGAGTCGGTGCTTTTTTAAGCTTGGCGTAACTAGATCTTGAGACAAATGGCAGTATTCATCCACAAT
TTTAAAAGAAAAGGGGGGATTGGGGGGTACAGTGCAGGGGAAAGAATAGTAGACATAATAGCAACAGACA
TACAAACTAAAGAATTACAAAAACAAATTACAAAAATTCAAAATTTTCGGGTTTATTACAGGGACAGCAG
AGATCCACTTTGGCGCCGGCTCGAGGGGGCCCGGGTGCAAAGATGGATAAAGTTTTAAACAGAGAGGAAT
CTTTGCAGCTAATGGACCTTCTAGGTCTTGAAAGGAGTGGGAATTGGCTCCGGTGCCCGTCAGTGGGCAG
AGCGCACATCGCCCACAGTCCCCGAGAAGTTGGG
