>Addgene plasmid #72620 | pDECKO_Malat1_A | addgene partial sequence | sequence record 134285 | EF1a-R 5'-CACGGCGACTACTGCACTTA-3'
GTACACGACATCACTTTCCCAGTTTACCCCGCGCCACCTTCTCTAGGCACCGGATCAATTGCCGACCCCT
CCCCCCAACTTCTCGGGGACTGTGGGCGATGTGCGCTCTGCCCACTGACGGGCACCGGAGCCAATTCCCA
CTCCTTTCAAGACCTAGAAGGTCCATTAGCTGCAAAGATTCCTCTCTGTTTAAAACTTTATCCATCTTTG
CACCCGGGCCCCCTCGAGCCGGCGCCAAAGTGGATCTCTGCTGTCCCTGTAATAAACCCGAAAATTTTGA
ATTTTTGTAATTTGTTTTTGTAATTCTTTAGTTTGTATGTCTGTTGCTATTATGTCTACTATTCTTTCCC
CTGCACTGTACCCCCCAATCCCCCCTTTTCTTTTAAAATTGTGGATGAATACTGCCATTTGTCTCAAGAT
CTAGTTACGCCAAGCTTAAAAAAGCACCGACTCGGTGCCACTTTTTCAAGTTGATAACGGACTAGCCTTA
TTTTAACTTGCTATTTCTAGCTCTAAAACCGCAACTGGCCTCTCCTGCCGGGAAAGAGTGGTCTCATACA
GAACTTATAAGACTCCCAAATCCAAAGACATTTCACGTTTATGGTGATTTCCCAGAACACATAGCGACAT
GCAAATATTGCAGGGCGCCACTCCCCTGTCCCTCACAGCCATCTTCCTGCCAGGGCGCACGCGCGCTGGG
TGTTCCCGCCTAGTGACACTGGGCCCGCGATTCCTTGGAGCGGGTTGATGACGTCAGCGTTCAAAAAAGC
ACCGACTCGGTGCCACTTT
